Addgene plasmid #164497: pETM10 with rat Δ188Annexin A11
Purpose: For bacterial expression of rat His-tagged Δ188Annexin A11
Depositing lab: Anni Vedeler. Depositing organization: University of Bergen. Publication: Structure of the ALS Mutation Target Annexin A11 Reveals a Stabilising N-Terminal Segment. Lillebostad PAG, Raasakka A, Hjellbrekke SJ, Patil S, Rostbo T, Hollas H, Sakya SA, Szigetvari PD, Vedeler A, Kursula P. Biomolecules. 2020 Apr 24;10(4). pii: biom10040660. doi: 10.3390/biom10040660. PubMed 32344647.
Backbone
  Vector backbone: pET
  Backbone manufacturer: Gunter Stier
  Vector type: Bacterial Expression
Growth in bacteria
  Bacterial resistance: Kanamycin, 50 μg/mL
  Growth temperature: 37°C
  Growth strain: DH5alpha
  Copy number: Low Copy
Gene/Insert
  Gene/Insert name: rat Δ188Annexin A11
  Species: R. norvegicus (rat)
  Insert size (bp): 940
  Mutation: N-terminal truncation
  Entrez Gene: Anxa11
  Promoter: T7
  Tag / fusion protein: His (N terminal on insert)
  Cloning method: Restriction Enzyme; 5′ cloning site NcoI (not destroyed); 3′ cloning site Acc65I (not destroyed)
  Sequencing primers: 5′ Unknown
Resource information
  A portion of this plasmid was derived from a plasmid made by: The cDNAs were obtained by us by using PC12 cells, RT-PCR and specific primers. The cDNAs are inserted in the pETM10 vector between the NcoI and Acc65I (Kpn) sites. The vector, pETM10, is an EMBL vector, which was a generous gift from its maker, Gunter Stier.
Terms and licenses: Academic/Nonprofit Terms; Industry Terms: Not Available to Industry
How to cite: pETM10 with rat Δ188Annexin A11 was a gift from Anni Vedeler (Addgene plasmid # 164497 ; http://n2t.net/addgene:164497 ; RRID:Addgene_164497)
