[The description below was written by a language model from this plasmid's Addgene catalogue record and pLannotate feature annotations shown in this document.]
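Description:
pETM10 with rat Δ188Annexin A11 is a 6,256-nt bacterial expression plasmid built on pETM10, an EMBL-derived member of the pET family. It is selected with kanamycin through an aph(3')-Ia (KanR) gene. It replicates from a ColE1/pBR322-type origin accompanied by the bom region and the rop gene, consistent with the catalogue's low-copy designation. An f1 origin is also present. The short tetracycline-resistance fragments and the predicted E. coli open reading frame in the annotation are non-functional remnants of the pBR322 lineage.

The expression cassette is a standard T7lac arrangement. A T7 promoter is followed by a lac operator, the T7 gene 10 ribosome binding site, an N-terminal polyhistidine tag and then the insert, which was cloned between NcoI and Acc65I sites that both remain intact. A plasmid-borne lacI gene under its own promoter supplies repressor, so transcription stays off until induction with IPTG in a host that provides T7 RNA polymerase. A T7 terminator closes the unit.

The insert is a roughly 940-bp rat (R. norvegicus) Anxa11 cDNA obtained by RT-PCR from PC12 cells. It encodes an N-terminal truncation, named Δ188. The automated annotation matched it to the mouse orthologue, which reflects homology rather than origin. A second His-tag fragment and a short solubility-tag fragment are annotated downstream of the insert. These are vector-derived, and the record does not indicate whether they are translated; the catalogue lists only the N-terminal His tag.

The plasmid is intended for producing His-tagged truncated annexin A11 in E. coli for affinity purification. The associated study concerned the structure of annexin A11.
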