Features (pLannotate 1.2.2; 20 found; start..end, strand, type, name):
      5..23      +  promoter       T7 promoter: promoter for bacteriophage T7 RNA polymerase
     24..48      +  protein_bind   lac operator: The lac repressor binds to the lac operator to inhibit transcription in E. coli. This inhibition can be relieved by adding lactose or isopropyl-β-D-thiogalactopyranoside (IPTG). lac repressor encoded by lacI
     63..85      +  RBS            RBS: efficient ribosome binding site from bacteriophage T7 gene 10 (Olins and Rangwala, 1989)
     98..116     +  CDS            7xHis (fragment): 6xHis affinity tag
    125..1069    +  CDS            Anxa11 (fragment): ANX11_MOUSE - Also known as Anx11. Experimental evidence at protein level: Swiss-Prot protein existence level 1. Required for midbody formation and completion of the terminal phase of cytokinesis (By similarity). Binds specifically to calcyclin in a calcium-dependent manner. From Mus musculus (Mouse).
   1125..1142    +  CDS            9xHis (fragment): 9xHis affinity tag
   1152..1201    +  CDS            SET1 (fragment): solubility-enhancement tag derived from T7 phage gene 10B
   1209..1256    +  terminator     T7 terminator: transcription terminator for bacteriophage T7 RNA polymerase
   1293..1721    +  rep_origin     f1 ori (sequence partly withheld): f1 bacteriophage origin of replication; arrow indicates direction of (+) strand synthesis
   1774..1831    +  promoter       AmpR promoter (fragment): bla
   1840..2655    -  CDS            KanR: aminoglycoside phosphotransferase; aph(3')-Ia; confers resistance to kanamycin in bacteria or G418 (Geneticin®) in eukaryotes
   2777..3365    +  rep_origin     ori: high-copy-number ColE1/pMB1/pBR322/pUC origin of replication
   3551..3690    -  misc_feature   bom: basis of mobility region from pBR322
   3792..3983    -  CDS            rop: Rop protein, which maintains plasmids at low copy number; rop
   4000..4380    +  CDS            YPB1_ECOLX: Protein predicted: Swiss-Prot protein existence level 4. From Escherichia coli.
   4452..4743    -  CDS            TcR (fragment): tetracycline efflux protein; tet; confers resistance to tetracycline
   4758..4779    -  protein_bind   CAP binding site: CAP binding activates transcription in the presence of cAMP. E. coli catabolite activator protein
   4792..5874    -  CDS            lacI: lac repressor; lacI; The lac repressor binds to the lac operator to inhibit transcription in E. coli. This inhibition can be relieved by adding lactose or isopropyl-β-D-thiogalactopyranoside (IPTG).
   5875..5952    -  promoter       lacI promoter: lacI
   5960..6239    -  CDS            TcR (fragment): tetracycline efflux protein; tet; confers resistance to tetracycline
>Addgene plasmid #164497 | pETM10 with rat Δ188Annexin A11 | addgene full sequence | sequence record 328544 | Addgene NGS Result
AAATTAATACGACTCACTATAGGGGAATTGTGAGCGGATAACAATTCCCCTCTAGAAATAATTTTGTTTA
ACTTTAAGAAGGAGATATACCATGAAACATCACCATCACCATCACCCCATGGGTAGAGGCACCATCACCG
ATGCTTCTGGATTTGACCCCTTGCGAGATGCTGAGGTCCTGCGGAAGGCTATGAAGGGCTTCGGAACGGA
TGAACAGGCCATTATCGACTGCCTAGGGAGCCGGTCCAACAAGCAGCGGCAGCAGATCCTGCTGTCCTTC
AAGACGGCCTATGGCAAGGATCTGATCAAAGACCTAAAGTCAGAGCTGTCAGGAAACTTCGAGAAGACTA
TCCTGGCCCTGATGAAGACCCCGGTCCTGTTTGATGTCTATGAGATAAAGGAAGCTATCAAGGGGGCTGG
TACTGATGAAGCCTGCCTGATTGAGATCCTGGCTTCCCGAAGTAACGAGCACATCCGGGAGCTAAACAGA
GCCTACAAAACAGAGTTCAAAAAGACTTTGGAGGAGGCCATTCGAAGTGACACATCAGGACACTTCCAGA
GACTCCTCATCTCTCTCTCTCAGGGAAACCGTGATGAAAGCACAAACGTGGACATGTCCCTTGTCCAGAG
AGATGTCCAGGAGCTGTACGCAGCTGGGGAGAACCGCCTGGGAACAGATGAATCCAAGTTCAACGCAATT
CTGTGCTCCCGGAGCCGGGCCCACCTCGTGGCAGTTTTCAACGAGTATCAGAGGATGACAGGCCGAGACA
TCGAGAAGAGCATCTGCCGGGAGATGTCTGGGGACCTGGAGCAGGGCATGCTGGCTGTGGTGAAATGCCT
CAAGAACACCCCTGCCTTCTTTGCCGAAAGGCTCAACAAGGCTATGAGGGGAGCAGGAACAAAAGACCGG
ACCCTGATTCGCATCATGGTGTCTCGAAGCGAGCTTGACCTGCTGGATATCCGAGCAGAGTATAAGCGGA
TGTACGGCAAGTCACTGTACCACGATATCACGGGAGACACTTCTGGGGATTATCGGAAGATCCTGCTGAA
GATCTGTGGTGGCAACGACTGAGGTACCGGATCCGAATTCGAGCTCCGTCGACAAGCTTGCGGCCGCACT
CGAGCACCACCACCACCACCACTGAGATCCGGCTGCTAACAAAGCCCGAAAGGAAGCTGAGTTGGCTGCT
GCCACCGCTGAGCAATAACTAGCATAACCCCTTGGGGCCTCTAAACGGGTCTTGAGGGGTTTTTTGCTGA
AAGGAGGAACTATATCCGGATTGGCGAATGGG
[124 nt withheld, positions 1293-1416]
C
[91 nt withheld, positions 1418-1508]
A
[49 nt withheld, positions 1510-1558]
CCTTTGACGTTGGAGTCCACGTTCTTT
[37 nt withheld, positions 1586-1622]
ACCCTATCTCGGTCTATTCTTTTGATTTATAAGGGATTTTGCCGATTTCGGCCTATTGGTTAAAAAATGA
GCTGATTTAACAAAAATTTAACGCGAATTTTAACAAAATATTAACGCTTACAATTTAGGTGGCACTTTTC
GGGGAAATGTGCGCGGAACCCCTATTTGTTTATTTTTCTAAATACATTCAAATATGTATCCGCTCATGAA
TTAATTCTTAGAAAAACTCATCGAGCATCAAATGAAACTGCAATTTATTCATATCAGGATTATCAATACC
ATATTTTTGAAAAAGCCGTTTCTGTAATGAAGGAGAAAACTCACCGAGGCAGTTCCATAGGATGGCAAGA
TCCTGGTATCGGTCTGCGATTCCGACTCGTCCAACATCAATACAACCTATTAATTTCCCCTCGTCAAAAA
TAAGGTTATCAAGTGAGAAATCACCATGAGTGACGACTGAATCCGGTGAGAATGGCAAAAGTTTATGCAT
TTCTTTCCAGACTTGTTCAACAGGCCAGCCATTACGCTCGTCATCAAAATCACTCGCATCAACCAAACCG
TTATTCATTCGTGATTGCGCCTGAGCGAGACGAAATACGCGATCGCTGTTAAAAGGACAATTACAAACAG
GAATCGAATGCAACCGGCGCAGGAACACTGCCAGCGCATCAACAATATTTTCACCTGAATCAGGATATTC
TTCTAATACCTGGAATGCTGTTTTCCCGGGGATCGCAGTGGTGAGTAACCATGCATCATCAGGAGTACGG
ATAAAATGCTTGATGGTCGGAAGAGGCATAAATTCCGTCAGCCAGTTTAGTCTGACCATCTCATCTGTAA
CATCATTGGCAACGCTACCTTTGCCATGTTTCAGAAACAACTCTGGCGCATCGGGCTTCCCATACAATCG
ATAGATTGTCGCACCTGATTGCCCGACATTATCGCGAGCCCATTTATACCCATATAAATCAGCATCCATG
TTGGAATTTAATCGCGGCCTAGAGCAAGACGTTTCCCGTTGAATATGGCTCATAACACCCCTTGTATTAC
TGTTTATGTAAGCAGACAGTTTTATTGTTCATGACCAAAATCCCTTAACGTGAGTTTTCGTTCCACTGAG
CGTCAGACCCCGTAGAAAAGATCAAAGGATCTTCTTGAGATCCTTTTTTTCTGCGCGTAATCTGCTGCTT
GCAAACAAAAAAACCACCGCTACCAGCGGTGGTTTGTTTGCCGGATCAAGAGCTACCAACTCTTTTTCCG
AAGGTAACTGGCTTCAGCAGAGCGCAGATACCAAATACTGTCCTTCTAGTGTAGCCGTAGTTAGGCCACC
ACTTCAAGAACTCTGTAGCACCGCCTACATACCTCGCTCTGCTAATCCTGTTACCAGTGGCTGCTGCCAG
TGGCGATAAGTCGTGTCTTACCGGGTTGGACTCAAGACGATAGTTACCGGATAAGGCGCAGCGGTCGGGC
TGAACGGGGGGTTCGTGCACACAGCCCAGCTTGGAGCGAACGACCTACACCGAACTGAGATACCTACAGC
GTGAGCTATGAGAAAGCGCCACGCTTCCCGAAGGGAGAAAGGCGGACAGGTATCCGGTAAGCGGCAGGGT
CGGAACAGGAGAGCGCACGAGGGAGCTTCCAGGGGGAAACGCCTGGTATCTTTATAGTCCTGTCGGGTTT
CGCCACCTCTGACTTGAGCGTCGATTTTTGTGATGCTCGTCAGGGGGGCGGAGCCTATGGAAAAACGCCA
GCAACGCGGCCTTTTTACGGTTCCTGGCCTTTTGCTGGCCTTTTGCTCACATGTTCTTTCCTGCGTTATC
CCCTGATTCTGTGGATAACCGTATTACCGCCTTTGAGTGAGCTGATACCGCTCGCCGCAGCCGAACGACC
GAGCGCAGCGAGTCAGTGAGCGAGGAAGCGGAAGAGCGCCTGATGCGGTATTTTCTCCTTACGCATCTGT
GCGGTATTTCACACCGCAATGGTGCACTCTCAGTACAATCTGCTCTGATGCCGCATAGTTAAGCCAGTAT
ACACTCCGCTATCGCTACGTGACTGGGTCATGGCTGCGCCCCGACACCCGCCAACACCCGCTGACGCGCC
CTGACGGGCTTGTCTGCTCCCGGCATCCGCTTACAGACAAGCTGTGACCGTCTCCGGGAGCTGCATGTGT
CAGAGGTTTTCACCGTCATCACCGAAACGCGCGAGGCAGCTGCGGTAAAGCTCATCAGCGTGGTCGTGAA
GCGATTCACAGATGTCTGCCTGTTCATCCGCGTCCAGCTCGTTGAGTTTCTCCAGAAGCGTTAATGTCTG
GCTTCTGATAAAGCGGGCCATGTTAAGGGCGGTTTTTTCCTGTTTGGTCACTGATGCCTCCGTGTAAGGG
GGATTTCTGTTCATGGGGGTAATGATACCGATGAAACGAGAGAGGATGCTCACGATACGGGTTACTGATG
ATGAACATGCCCGGTTACTGGAACGTTGTGAGGGTAAACAACTGGCGGTATGGATGCGGCGGGACCAGAG
AAAAATCACTCAGGGTCAATGCCAGCGCTTCGTTAATACAGATGTAGGTGTTCCACAGGGTAGCCAGCAG
CATCCTGCGATGCAGATCCGGAACATAATGGTGCAGGGCGCTGACTTCCGCGTTTCCAGACTTTACGAAA
CACGGAAACCGAAGACCATTCATGTTGTTGCTCAGGTCGCAGACGTTTTGCAGCAGCAGTCGCTTCACGT
TCGCTCGCGTATCGGTGATTCATTCTGCTAACCAGTAAGGCAACCCCGCCAGCCTAGCCGGGTCCTCAAC
GACAGGAGCACGATCATGCGCACCCGTGGGGCCGCCATGCCGGCGATAATGGCCTGCTTCTCGCCGAAAC
GTTTGGTGGCGGGACCAGTGACGAAGGCTTGAGCGAGGGCGTGCAAGATTCCGAATACCGCAAGCGACAG
GCCGATCATCGTCGCGCTCCAGCGAAAGCGGTCCTCGCCGAAAATGACCCAGAGCGCTGCCGGCACCTGT
CCTACGAGTTGCATGATAAAGAAGACAGTCATAAGTGCGGCGACGATAGTCATGCCCCGCGCCCACCGGA
AGGAGCTGACTGGGTTGAAGGCTCTCAAGGGCATCGGTCGAGATCCCGGTGCCTAATGAGTGAGCTAACT
TACATTAATTGCGTTGCGCTCACTGCCCGCTTTCCAGTCGGGAAACCTGTCGTGCCAGCTGCATTAATGA
ATCGGCCAACGCGCGGGGAGAGGCGGTTTGCGTATTGGGCGCCAGGGTGGTTTTTCTTTTCACCAGTGAG
ACGGGCAACAGCTGATTGCCCTTCACCGCCTGGCCCTGAGAGAGTTGCAGCAAGCGGTCCACGCTGGTTT
GCCCCAGCAGGCGAAAATCCTGTTTGATGGTGGTTAACGGCGGGATATAACATGAGCTGTCTTCGGTATC
GTCGTATCCCACTACCGAGATATCCGCACCAACGCGCAGCCCGGACTCGGTAATGGCGCGCATTGCGCCC
AGCGCCATCTGATCGTTGGCAACCAGCATCGCAGTGGGAACGATGCCCTCATTCAGCATTTGCATGGTTT
GTTGAAAACCGGACATGGCACTCCAGTCGCCTTCCCGTTCCGCTATCGGCTGAATTTGATTGCGAGTGAG
ATATTTATGCCAGCCAGCCAGACGCAGACGCGCCGAGACAGAACTTAATGGGCCCGCTAACAGCGCGATT
TGCTGGTGACCCAATGCGACCAGATGCTCCACGCCCAGTCGCGTACCGTCTTCATGGGAGAAAATAATAC
TGTTGATGGGTGTCTGGTCAGAGACATCAAGAAATAACGCCGGAACATTAGTGCAGGCAGCTTCCACAGC
AATGGCATCCTGGTCATCCAGCGGATAGTTAATGATCAGCCCACTGACGCGTTGCGCGAGAAGATTGTGC
ACCGCCGCTTTACAGGCTTCGACGCCGCTTCGTTCTACCATCGACACCACCACGCTGGCACCCAGTTGAT
CGGCGCGAGATTTAATCGCCGCGACAATTTGCGACGGCGCGTGCAGGGCCAGACTGGAGGTGGCAACGCC
AATCAGCAACGACTGTTTGCCCGCCAGTTGTTGTGCCACGCGGTTGGGAATGTAATTCAGCTCCGCCATC
GCCGCTTCCACTTTTTCCCGCGTTTTCGCAGAAACGTGGCTGGCCTGGTTCACCACGCGGGAAACGGTCT
GATAAGAGACACCGGCATACTCTGCGACATCGTATAACGTTACTGGTTTCACATTCACCACCCTGAATTG
ACTCTCTTCCGGGCGCTATCATGCCATACCGCGAAAGGTTTTGCGCCATTCGATGGTGTCCGGGATCTCG
ACGCTCTCCCTTATGCGACTCCTGCATTAGGAAGCAGCCCAGTAGTAGGTTGAGGCCGTTGAGCACCGCC
GCCGCAAGGAATGGTGCATGCAAGGAGATGGCGCCCAACAGTCCCCCGGCCACGGGGCCTGCCACCATAC
CCACGCCGAAACAAGCGCTCATGAGCCCGAAGTGGCGAGCCCGATCTTCCCCATCGGTGATGTCGGCGAT
ATAGGCGCCAGCAACCGCACCTGTGGCGCCGGTGATGCCGGCCACGATGCGTCCGGCGTAGAGGATCGAG
ATCTCGATCCCGCG
