>Addgene plasmid #164497 | pETM10 with rat Δ188Annexin A11 | depositor partial sequence | sequence record 319479 | SP1
TCACCGATGCTTCTGGATTTGACCCCTTGCGAGATGCTGAGGTCCTGCGGAAGGCTATGAAGGGCTTCGG
AACGGATGAACAGGCCATTATCGACTGCCTAGGGAGCCGGTCCAACAAGCAGCGGCAGCAGATCCTGCTG
TCCTTCAAGACGGCCTATGGCAAGGATCTGATCAAAGACCTAAAGTCAGAGCTGTCAGGAAACTTCGAGA
AGACTATCCTGGCCCTGATGAAGACCCCGGTCCTGTTTGATGTCTATGAGATAAAGGAAGCTATCAAGGG
GGCTGGTACTGATGAAGCCTGCCTGATTGAGATCCTGGCTTCCCGAAGTAACGAGCACATCCGGGAGCTA
AACAGAGCCTACAAAACAGAGTTCAAAAAGACTTTGGAGGAGGCCATTCGAAGTGACACATCAGGACACT
TCCAGAGACTCCTCATCTCTCTCTCTCAGGGAAACCGTGATGAAAGCACAAACGTGGACATGTCCCTTGT
CCAGAGAGATGTCCAGGAGCTGTACGCAGCTGGGGAGAACCGCCTGGGAACAGATGAATCCAAGTTCAAC
GCAATTCTGTGCTCCCGGAGCCGGGCCCACCTCGTGGCAGTTTTCAACGAGTATCAGAGGATGACAGGCC
GAGACATCGAGAAGAGCATCTGCCGGGAGATGTCTGGGGACCTGGAGCAGGCATGCTGGCTGTGGTGAAA
TGCCTCAGAACACCCCTGCCTTCTTTGCCGAAAGGCTCACAAGGCTATGAGGGAGCAGGAACAAAGACCG
ACCTGATTCGCATCATGTGTCTCG
