>Addgene plasmid #164497 | pETM10 with rat Δ188Annexin A11 | depositor partial sequence | sequence record 319480 | SP4
GTCAAGCTCGCTTCGAGACACCATGATGCGAATCAGGGTCCGGTCTTTTGTTCCTGCTCCCCTCATAGCC
TTGTTGAGCCTTTCGGCAAAGAAGGCAGGGGTGTTCTTGAGGCATTTCACCACAGCCAGCATGCCCTGCT
CCAGGTCCCCAGACATCTCCCGGCAGATGCTCTTCTCGATGTCTCGGCCTGTCATCCTCTGATACTCGTT
GAAAACTGCCACGAGGTGGGCCCGGCTCCGGGAGCACAGAATTGCGTTGAACTTGGATTCATCTGTTCCC
AGGCGGTTCTCCCCAGCTGCGTACAGCTCCTGGACATCTCTCTGGACAAGGGACATGTCCACGTTTGTGC
TTTCATCACGGTTTCCCTGAGAGAGAGAGATGAGGAGTCTCTGGAAGTGTCCTGATGTGTCACTTCGAAT
GGCCTCCTCCAAAGTCTTTTTGAACTCTGTTTTGTAGGCTCTGTTTAGCTCCCGGATGTGCTCGTTACTT
CGGGAAGCCAGGATCTCAATCAGGCAGGCTTCATCAGTACCAGCCCCCTTGATAGCTTCCTTTATCTCAT
AGACATCAAACAGGACCGGGGTCTTCATCAGGGCCAGGATAGTCTTCTCGAAGTTTCCTGACAGCTCTGA
CTTTAGGTCTTTGATCAGATCCTTGCCATAGGCCGTCTTGAAGACAGCAGATCTGCTGCCGCTGCTTGTT
GGACCGGCTCCTAGGCAGTCGATATGGCCTGTTCATCCGTTCCGAAGCCTTCATAGCCTTCCGCAGACTC
A
